>Addgene plasmid #145743 | pGBW-m4046878 | addgene full sequence | sequence record 298347 | Addgene NGS Result
GATCTCGATCCCGCGAAATTAATACGACTCACTATAGGGGAATTGTGAGCGGATAACAATTCCCCTCTAG
AAATAATTTTGTTTAACTTTAAGAAGGAGACTCTTCTATGGCTGAGAATGTCACGGGTTTATTTAAGGAC
TGTTCGAAAGTGATCACTGGGCTTCACCCAACCCAGGCCCCTACTCATCTGAGTGTTGATACCAAATTCA
AAACCGAAGGCCTGTGCGTTGACATTCCCGGCATCCCGAAAGATATGACTTATAGGCGGCTCATATCTAT
GATGGGTTTCAAGATGAACTACCAAGTAAACGGCTACCCGAACATGTTCATCACACGTGAAGAAGCGATT
CGTCACGTACGCGCATGGATCGGTTTTGACGTTGAAGGATGCCACGCTACCCGTGAGGCGGTGGGTACTA
ATCTGCCGCTGCAACTGGGATTCTCTACCGGCGTTAACCTGGTCGCTGTTCCGACAGGGTATGTTGATAC
TCCAAACAACACGGACTTTTCACGTGTAAGCGCTAAACCGCCGCCGGGCGATCAGTTCAAACATCTAATC
CCTTTGATGTACAAAGGCCTGCCGTGGAACGTGGTCCGAATTAAGATCGTGCAGATGCTTTCCGATACCC
TCAAAAACCTGAGCGACCGCGTAGTATTCGTTCTGTGGGCCCATGGTTTTGAACTGACTTCCATGAAGTA
CTTCGTGAAAATAGGTCCAGAGCGCACCTGTTGCCTTTGCGATCGTCGCGCAACCTGTTTTAGCACTGCT
TCGGACACGTATGCGTGCTGGCACCACTCTATTGGCTTCGACTACGTCTACAATCCTTTCATGATCGACG
TTCAGCAGTGGGGCTTCACCGGTAACCTGCAATCTAACCACGATCTGTATTGCCAGGTTCACGGTAACGC
TCATGTCGCGTCTTGCGATGCAATTATGACTCGTTGCCTGGCTGTGCACGAATGCTTCGTTAAACGCGTA
GACTGGACCATCGAATATCCGATCATCGGTGATGAACTGAAAATCAATGCAGCCTGTCGGAAAGTACAGC
ATATGGTTGTTAAGGCTGCTCTGCTGGCAGACAAATTTCCGGTGCTGCATGACATTGGCAACCCTAAAGC
TATCAAATGCGTTCCCCAGGCGGATGTAGAATGGAAATTCTACGACGCGCAACCATGCTCCGATAAAGCC
TACAAGATTGAAGAACTGTTCTATTCATACGCAACACACAGCGACAAATTTACTGACGGGGTGTGTCTGT
TCTGGAACTGTAACGTTGACCGTTACCCGGCGAATAGCATCGTCTGCCGCTTTGATACGCGTGTTTTGTC
CAACCTGAACTTACCGGGTTGCGATGGTGGCTCCCTCTACGTGAACAAACACGCATTCCACACGCCCGCT
TTCGACAAAAGTGCTTTTGTGAACCTGAAGCAGCTGCCGTTCTTCTATTACTCTGATAGCCCGTGTGAGT
CTCACGGCAAGCAGGTAGTTTCGGATATCGACTACGTTCCGCTGAAAAGCGCCACCTGTATTACTCGTTG
CAACCTCGGTGGCGCTGTTTGCCGTCACCACGCAAACGAGTACCGCCTGTACCTGGATGCTTATAATATG
ATGATCTCCGCTGGCTTTTCCTTATGGGTTTACAAACAGTTCGACACCTATAACCTGTGGAACACTTTCA
CCCGTCTGCAAGAGAACCTGTACTTTCAAAGCTGGAGCCATCCGCAGTTTGAAAAATAACCGGCTTATCG
GTCAGTTTCACCTGATTTACGTAAAAACCCGCTTCGGCGGGTTTTTGCTTTTGGAGGGGCAGAAAGATGA
ATGACTGTCCACGACGCTATACCCAAAAGAAAAAGCTTGAGATCCTTTTTTTCTGCGCGTAATCTGCTGC
TTGCAAACAAAAAAACCACCGCTACCAGCGGTGGTTTGTTTGCCGGATCAAGAGCTACCAACTCTTTTTC
CGAAGGTAACTGGCTTCAGCAGAGCGCAGATACCAAATACTGTTCTTCTAGTGTAGCCGTAGTTAGGCCA
CCACTTCAAGAACTCTGTAGCACCGCCTACATACCTCGCTCTGCTAATCCTGTTACCAGTGGCTGCTGCC
AGTGGCGATAAGTCGTGTCTTACCGGGTTGGACTCAAGACGATAGTTACCGGATAAGGCGCAGCGGTCGG
GCTGAACGGGGGGTTCGTGCACACAGCCCAGCTTGGAGCGAACGACCTACACCGAACTGAGATACCTACA
GCGTGAGCTATGAGAAAGCGCCACGCTTCCCGAAGGGAGAAAGGCGGACAGGTATCCGGTAAGCGGCAGG
GTCGGAACAGGAGAGCGCACGAGGGAGCTTCCAGGGGGAAACGCCTGGTATCTTTATAGTCCTGTCGGGT
TTCGCCACCTCTGACTTGAGCGTCGATTTTTGTGATGCTCGTCAGGGGGGCGGAGCCTATGGAAATTGAT
CGGGCACGTAAGAGGTTCCAACTTTCACCATAATGAAATAAGATCACTACCGGGCGTATTTTTTGAGTTA
TCGAGATTTTCAGGAGCTAAGGAAGCTAAAATGGAGAAAAAAATCACTGGATATACCACCGTTGATATAT
CCCAATGGCATCGTAAAGAACATTTTGAGGCATTTCAGTCAGTTGCTCAATGTACCTATAACCAGACCGT
TCAGCTGGATATTACGGCCTTTTTAAAGACCGTAAAGAAAAATAAGCACAAGTTTTATCCGGCCTTTATT
CACATTCTTGCCCGCCTGATGAATGCTCATCCGGAATTTCGTATGGCAATGAAAGACGGTGAGCTGGTGA
TATGGGATAGTGTTCACCCTTGTTACACCGTTTTCCATGAGCAAACTGAAACGTTTTCATCGCTCTGGAG
TGAATACCACGACGATTTCCGGCAGTTTCTACACATATATTCGCAAGATGTGGCGTGTTACGGTGAAAAC
CTGGCCTATTTCCCTAAAGGGTTTATTGAGAATATGTTTTTCGTTTCAGCCAATCCCTGGGTGAGTTTCA
CCAGTTTTGATTTAAACGTGGCCAATATGGACAACTTCTTCGCCCCCGTTTTCACCATGGGCAAATATTA
TACGCAAGGCGACAAGGTGCTGATGCCGCTGGCGATTCAGGTTCATCATGCCGTTTGTGATGGCTTCCAT
GTCGGCAGAATGCTTAATGAATTACAACAGTACTGCGATGAGTGGCAGGGCGGGGCGTAATTTGATATCG
AGCTCGCTTGGACTCCTGTTGATAGATCCAGTAATGACCTCAGAACTCCATCTGGATTTGTTCAGAACGC
TCGGTTGCCGCCGGGCGTTTTTTATTGGTCATC
Features (pLannotate 1.2.2; 8 found; start..end, strand, type, name):
     20..38      +  promoter       T7 promoter: promoter for bacteriophage T7 RNA polymerase
     39..63      +  protein_bind   lac operator: The lac repressor binds to the lac operator to inhibit transcription in E. coli. This inhibition can be relieved by adding lactose or isopropyl-β-D-thiogalactopyranoside (IPTG). lac repressor encoded by lacI
     78..100     +  RBS            RBS: efficient ribosome binding site from bacteriophage T7 gene 10 (Olins and Rangwala, 1989)
    111..1706    +  CDS            rep (fragment): R1AB_SARS2 - Experimental evidence at protein level: Swiss-Prot protein existence level 1. [2'-O-methyltransferase]: Methyltransferase that mediates mRNA cap 2'-O-ribose methylation to the 5'-cap structure of viral mRNAs. N7-methyl guanosine cap is a prerequisite for binding of nsp16. Therefore plays an essential role in viral mRNAs cap methylation which is essential to evade immune system. From Severe acute respiratory syndrome coronavirus 2 (2019-nCoV) (SARS-CoV-2).
   1857..2445    +  rep_origin     ori: high-copy-number ColE1/pMB1/pBR322/pUC origin of replication
   2453..2550    +  promoter       cat promoter: promoter of the E. coli cat gene encoding chloramphenicol acetyltransferase
   2551..3207    +  CDS            cat: CAT_ECOLX - Experimental evidence at protein level: Swiss-Prot protein existence level 1. This enzyme is an effector of chloramphenicol resistance in bacteria. From Escherichia coli. This protein is used as a marker in many commonly used cloning vectors, such as pACYC184.
   3281..3315    +  terminator     lambda t0 terminator: minimal transcription terminator from phage lambda (Scholtissek and Grosse, 1987)
