[The description below was written by a language model from this plasmid's Addgene catalogue record and pLannotate feature annotations shown in this document.]
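Description:
pGBW-m4046878 is a compact bacterial expression plasmid of about 3.3 kb, built to produce the SARS-CoV-2 3'-to-5' exonuclease in Escherichia coli. This protein is a mature cleavage product of the viral ORF1ab replicase polyprotein. The minimal backbone (roughly 1.5 kb) contributes little beyond a high-copy ColE1/pUC-type origin of replication and a chloramphenicol acetyltransferase (cat) gene driven by its own promoter, which provides chloramphenicol selection. A phage lambda t0 terminator lies downstream of the marker.

The roughly 1.6 kb coding sequence has been recoded for E. coli codon usage ("recode 1"), so it encodes the viral protein without matching the native viral nucleotide sequence. Expression is driven by a T7 promoter followed directly by a lac operator, and translation initiates from the efficient T7 gene 10 ribosome binding site and an ATG start codon. Transcription therefore requires a host that supplies T7 RNA polymerase. It is held in check by lac repressor until it is relieved with IPTG or lactose, although no lacI gene is annotated on the plasmid itself. According to the record, the backbone adds a C-terminal Strep-tag II preceded by a TEV protease cleavage site, which allows affinity purification and later removal of the tag. These small elements were not separately called in the feature table.

The automated annotation labels the open reading frame only as a fragment of the SARS-CoV-2 replicase polyprotein, and the attached text describes the 2'-O-methyltransferase. That text is generic to the polyprotein entry and does not describe this insert, which the catalogue identifies as the exonuclease. The plasmid is suited to recombinant production of the enzyme, though the record states no application beyond bacterial expression.
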