Addgene plasmid #145743: pGBW-m4046878
Purpose: Bacterial Expression plasmid for SARS-CoV-2 3'-to-5' exonuclease
Depositing lab: Ginkgo Bioworks & Benjie Chen. Depositing organization: Ginkgo Bioworks.
Backbone
  Vector backbone: ori-013 - marker | cmR
  Backbone size w/o insert (bp): 1462
  Vector type: Bacterial Expression
Growth in bacteria
  Bacterial resistance: Chloramphenicol, 25 μg/mL
  Growth temperature: 30°C
  Growth strain: DH5alpha
  Copy number: High Copy
Gene/Insert
  Gene/Insert name: SARS-CoV-2 3'-to-5' exonuclease
  Species: Escherichia coli str. K-12 substr. MG1655; Severe acute respiratory syndrome coronavirus 2
  Insert size (bp): 1580
  Mutation: Escherichia coli recode 1
  Entrez Gene: ORF1ab (a.k.a. GU280_gp01)
  Promoter: Promoter | pT7 ; Operator | lacO ; RBS | T7_rbs ; Start Codon | ATG
  Tag / fusion protein: Cleavable TEV;StrepII (C terminal on backbone)
  Cloning method: Unknown
Resource information
  A portion of this plasmid was derived from a plasmid made by: GinkgoBioworks
Depositor comments: NCBI Reference Sequence: YP_009725309.1
How to cite: pGBW-m4046878 was a gift from Ginkgo Bioworks & Benjie Chen (Addgene plasmid # 145743 ; http://n2t.net/addgene:145743 ; RRID:Addgene_145743)
